Addgene plasmid #14424: pAd-Track Flag GCN5
Depositing lab: Pere Puigserver. Depositing organization: Dana-Farber Cancer Institute. Publication: GCN5 acetyltransferase complex controls glucose metabolism through transcriptional repression of PGC-1alpha. Lerin C, Rodgers JT, Kalume DE, Kim SH, Pandey A, Puigserver P. Cell Metab. 2006 Jun . 3(6):429-38. 10.1016/j.cmet.2006.04.013 PubMed 16753578.
Backbone
  Vector backbone: pAdTrack
  Backbone size w/o insert (bp): 9000
  Vector type: Mammalian Expression, Adenoviral
  Selectable markers: Neomycin (select with G418)
Growth in bacteria
  Bacterial resistance: Kanamycin, 50 μg/mL
  Growth temperature: 37°C
  Growth strain: DH5alpha
  Copy number: High Copy
Gene/Insert
  Gene/Insert name: GCN5
  Species: H. sapiens (human)
  Entrez Gene: KAT2A (a.k.a. GCN5, GCN5L2, PCAF-b, hGCN5)
  Tag / fusion protein: flag (N terminal on insert)
  Cloning method: Restriction Enzyme; 5′ cloning site KpnI (not destroyed); 3′ cloning site XhoI (not destroyed)
  Sequencing primers: 5′ n/a
Terms and licenses: Academic/Nonprofit Terms; Industry Terms: Not Available to Industry
Depositor comments: Flag-GCN5 was cloned into the pAdTrack shuttle vector. Insert = KpnI - FLAG - EcoRI - GCN5 - XhoI. pAdTrack can be recombined with pAdEasy to make adenoviral-GCN5. See He et al. http://www.pnas.org/cgi/content/full/95/5/2509 for protocols.
How to cite: pAd-Track Flag GCN5 was a gift from Pere Puigserver (Addgene plasmid # 14424)
