[The description below was written by a language model from this plasmid's Addgene catalogue record.]
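Description:
pAd-Track Flag GCN5 is an adenoviral shuttle plasmid built on the pAdTrack backbone (about 9 kb without the insert) and classed as both a mammalian expression and an adenoviral vector. It is maintained in E. coli as a high-copy plasmid under kanamycin selection. The record also lists neomycin/G418 as a selectable marker for mammalian cells. No feature table or sequence annotation accompanies the entry, so the positions of individual backbone elements, and the promoter driving the insert, are not stated in the record.

The payload is human GCN5 (KAT2A, also known as GCN5L2 or hGCN5), a histone/lysine acetyltransferase, carrying an N-terminal FLAG epitope that allows detection and immunoprecipitation of the expressed protein. The cassette sits between KpnI and XhoI sites, both retained. It is arranged as KpnI, FLAG, EcoRI, GCN5, XhoI, so the tag and coding sequence are separated by an EcoRI site.

As a shuttle vector of the AdEasy system, this plasmid is not itself a complete viral genome. It is designed to be recombined with a pAdEasy adenoviral backbone plasmid, transferring the Flag-GCN5 cassette into a recombinant adenoviral genome that can then be used to produce GCN5-expressing adenovirus. pAdTrack-series shuttles generally also carry a GFP reporter for tracking transduced cells, although the record does not itemise this.

The associated publication concerns control of glucose metabolism by the GCN5 acetyltransferase complex through repression of PGC-1alpha. This points to use of the construct for adenovirus-mediated overexpression of tagged GCN5 in mammalian cells or tissues.
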