>Addgene plasmid #14424 | pAd-Track Flag GCN5 | addgene partial sequence | sequence record 20307 | hGCN5-F 5'-ATGGCGGAACCTTCCCAGG-3'
CGCGGCNCCACCCGGCCCTTCGTCCCCAGCCCCTGCCCCAACTCCGACTCCTGCACCCAGCCCGGCTTCA
GCCCCGATTCCGACTCCCACCCCGGCACCAGCCCCTGCCCCAGCTGCAGCCCCAGCCGGCAGCACAGGGA
CTGGGGGGCCCGGGGTAGGAAGTGGGGGGGCCGGGAGCGGGGGGGATCCGGCTCGACCTGGCCTGAGCCA
GCAGCAGCGCGCCAGTCAGAGGAAGGCGCAAGTCCGGGGGCTGCCGCGCGCCAAGAAGCTTGAGAAGCTA
GGGGTCTTCTCGGCTTGCAAGGCCAATGAAACCTGTAAGTGTAATGGCTGGAAAAACCCCAAGCCCCCCA
CTGCACCCCGCATGGATCTGCAGCAGCCAGCTGCCAACCTGAGTGAGCTGTGCCGCAGTTGTGAGCACCC
CTTGGCTGACCACGTATCCCACTTGGAGAATGTGTCAGAGGATGAGATAAACCGACTGCTGGGGATGGTG
GTGGATGTGGAGAATCTCTTCATGTCTGTTCACAAGGGAGAGGACACAGACACCAATCAGGTCTATTTCT
ACCTCTTCAAGCTACTGCGGAAATGCATCCTGCAGATGACCCGGCCTGTGGTGGAGGGGTCCCTGGGCAG
CCCTCCATTTGAGAAACCTAATATTGAGCANGGTGTGCTGAACTTTGTGCAGTACAAATTTAGTCACCTG
GCTCCCCNGGAGCGGCAAAAAATGTTTCGNTCAAAAAANNTATTTTTTNNTTNCCCTNAANACNGAAACT
TNAAACTGCCCATTTNCGNAAGTTCAGTNNAAATTGTTCTAAAGGTNTTACCCAATGTTTTTTTGCNCTN
CCCAAATNAAACCCCCNTAAAACTTTTTTGGGAACTTCCGTCTTTCCTTCCCGCCTTGAATCAGAAGATT
NCCAAAACTTNNCTCATNTTTGGATGGATCTGNGTCTC
