>Addgene plasmid #14424 | pAd-Track Flag GCN5 | addgene partial sequence | sequence record 20308 | 14424 with GCN5 (aagtgggatacgtggtcagc)
TGCTGCAGATCCATGCGGGGTGCAGTGGGGGGCTTGGGGTTTTTCCAGCCATTACACTTACAGGTTTCAT
TGGCCTTGCAAGCCGAGAAGACCCCTAGCTTCTCAAGCTTCTTGGCGCGCGGCAGCCCCCGGACTTGCGC
CTTCCTCTGACTGGCGCGCTGCTGCTGGCTCAGGCCAGGTCGAGCCGGATCCCCCCCGCTCCCGGCCCCC
CCACTTCCTACCCCGGGCCCCCCAGTCCCTGTGCTGCCGGCTGGGGCTGCAGCTGGGGCAGGGGCTGGTG
CCGGGGTGGGAGTCGGAATCGGGGCTGAAGCCGGGCTGGGTGCAGGAGTCGGAGTTGGGGCAGGGGCTGG
GGACTGAAGGGGCCGGGGCTGCGCAGCCGGGGCCGGGGTCGGGGCCTGGGAAGGTTCCGCGAATTCTTTG
TCATCGTCGTCCTTGTAGTCCATGGTGGTACCAGATCTCTAGCGGATCTGACGGTTCACTAAACCAGCTC
TGCTTATATAGACCTCCCACCGTACACGCCTACCGCCCATTTGCGTCAATGGGGCGGAGTTGTTACGACA
TTTTGGAAAGTCCCGTTGATTTTGGTGCCAAAACAAACTCCCATTGACGTCAATGGGGTGGAGACTTGGA
AATCCCCGTGAGTCAAACCGCTATCCACGCCCATTGATGTACTGCCAAAACCGCATCACCATGGTAATAG
CGATGACTAATACGTAGATGTACTGCCAAGTAGGAAAGTCCCATAAGGTCATGTACTGGGCATAATGCCA
GGCGGGCCATTTACCGTCATTGACGTCAATAGGGGGCGTACTTGGCATATGATACACTTGATGTACTGCC
AAGTGGGCAGTTTACCGTAAATACTCCACCCATTGACGTCAATGGAAAGTCCCTATTGGCGTTACTAT
